Addgene plasmid #226271: pRS315-SEC22-L1374
Purpose: Plasmid expressing the SEC22 allele from L-1374, under control of its native promoter
Depositing lab: Jolanda Van Leeuwen. Depositing organization: Universite de Lausanne (UNIL). Publication: Genetic suppression interactions are highly conserved across genetically diverse yeast isolates. Paltenghi C, van Leeuwen J. G3 (Bethesda). 2025 Mar 3:jkaf047. doi: 10.1093/g3journal/jkaf047. PubMed 40037589.
Backbone
  Vector backbone: pRS315
  Backbone manufacturer: Sikorski and Hieter, 1989, Genetics
  Backbone size w/o insert (bp): 6018
  Vector type: Yeast Expression
  Selectable markers: LEU2
Growth in bacteria
  Bacterial resistance: Ampicillin, 100 μg/mL
  Growth temperature: 37°C
  Growth strain: DH5alpha
  Copy number: High Copy
Gene/Insert
  Gene/Insert name: SEC22 (alt name: YLR268W)
  Species: S. cerevisiae (budding yeast)
  Entrez Gene: SEC22 (a.k.a. YLR268W, SLY2, TS26, TSL26)
  Cloning method: Other
Terms and licenses: Academic/Nonprofit Terms; Industry Terms: Not Available to Industry
Depositor comments: Please visit https://doi.org/10.1101/2024.08.28.610086 for bioRxiv preprint.
How to cite: pRS315-SEC22-L1374 was a gift from Jolanda Van Leeuwen (Addgene plasmid # 226271 ; http://n2t.net/addgene:226271 ; RRID:Addgene_226271)
