[The description below was written by a language model from this plasmid's Addgene catalogue record and pLannotate feature annotations shown in this document.]
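Description:
pRS315-SEC22-L1374 is a yeast–E. coli shuttle plasmid built on the pRS315 backbone, a centromeric vector of the pRS series. In Saccharomyces cerevisiae it is maintained through a CEN6/ARS element, which gives stable, low-copy, chromosome-like segregation, and it is selected by complementation of leucine auxotrophy through the LEU2 gene under its own promoter. In bacteria it replicates at high copy from a ColE1/pUC-type origin and is selected with ampicillin via the β-lactamase gene. The backbone also carries an f1 phage origin and the pBluescript-derived cloning region with its lac promoter/operator, an interrupted lacZα fragment, and flanking T3 and T7 promoters. The sequenced plasmid is 7,511 nt.

The insert is a genomic fragment of the SEC22 locus (YLR268W) taken from the S. cerevisiae isolate L-1374. SEC22 encodes a nonessential SNARE protein that acts in fusion of ER-derived vesicles with the Golgi and in retrograde Golgi-to-ER transport. The complete open reading frame lies in reverse orientation between the T3 and T7 promoters. It is flanked by partial sequences annotated as the neighbouring genes BOP2 and YLR269C, consistent with a native chromosomal segment that includes upstream and downstream regulatory DNA. Expression therefore depends on the gene's own promoter, as stated in the record, rather than on a heterologous one, and no epitope tag or reporter is annotated.

The plasmid provides near-physiological expression of a natural SEC22 variant in leu2 yeast strains. According to the associated publication, it comes from a study of how well genetic suppression interactions are conserved across diverse yeast isolates, which suggests use in allele comparison or complementation tests. The record does not specify how the L-1374 allele differs from the reference sequence.
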