Features (pLannotate 1.2.2; 23 found; start..end, strand, type, name):
      1..589     +  rep_origin     ori: high-copy-number ColE1/pMB1/pBR322/pUC origin of replication
    772..864     +  CDS            lacI (fragment): lac repressor; lacI; The lac repressor binds to the lac operator to inhibit transcription in E. coli. This inhibition can be relieved by adding lactose or isopropyl-β-D-thiogalactopyranoside (IPTG).
    877..898     +  protein_bind   CAP binding site: CAP binding activates transcription in the presence of cAMP. E. coli catabolite activator protein
    913..943     +  promoter       lac promoter: promoter for the E. coli lac operon
    951..967     +  protein_bind   lac operator: The lac repressor binds to the lac operator to inhibit transcription in E. coli. This inhibition can be relieved by adding lactose or isopropyl-β-D-thiogalactopyranoside (IPTG). lac repressor encoded by lacI
   1012..1030    +  promoter       T3 promoter: promoter for bacteriophage T3 RNA polymerase
   1066..1200    +  CDS            YL269_YEAST (fragment): Protein uncertain: Swiss-Prot protein existence level 5. From Saccharomyces cerevisiae (strain ATCC 204508 / S288c) (Baker's yeast).
   1228..1869    -  CDS            SEC22: SEC22_YEAST - Also known as SLY2, TSL26. Experimental evidence at protein level: Swiss-Prot protein existence level 1. Nonessential SNARE involved in targeting and fusion of ER- derived transport vesicles with the Golgi complex as well as Golgi- derived retrograde transport vesicles with the ER. From Saccharomyces cerevisiae (strain ATCC 204508 / S288c) (Baker's yeast).
   2149..2616    -  CDS            BOP2 (fragment): BOP2_YEAST - Experimental evidence at protein level: Swiss-Prot protein existence level 1. From Saccharomyces cerevisiae (strain ATCC 204508 / S288c) (Baker's yeast).
   2618..2654    -  misc_feature   MCS (fragment): pBluescript multiple cloning site
   2663..2681    -  promoter       T7 promoter: promoter for bacteriophage T7 RNA polymerase
   2684..2841    +  CDS            lacZα (fragment): LacZα fragment of β-galactosidase; lacZ fragment
   2845..3273    +  rep_origin     f1 ori (sequence partly withheld): f1 bacteriophage origin of replication; arrow indicates direction of (+) strand synthesis
   3301..3353    -  misc_feature   bom (fragment): basis of mobility region from pBR322
   3384..3461    +  CDS            YO192_YEAST (fragment): Experimental evidence at protein level: Swiss-Prot protein existence level 1. From Saccharomyces cerevisiae (strain ATCC 204508 / S288c) (Baker's yeast).
   3601..4008    +  promoter       LEU2 promoter: S. cerevisiae LEU2
   4009..5103    +  CDS            LEU2: 3-isopropylmalate dehydrogenase, required for leucine biosynthesis; S. cerevisiae LEU2; yeast auxotrophic marker
   5465..5581    -  CDS            NFS1 (fragment): NFS1_YEAST - Also known as SPL1 From Saccharomyces cerevisiae (strain ATCC 204508 / S288c) (Baker's yeast).
   5580..5630    -  misc_feature   bom (fragment): basis of mobility region from pBR322
   5732..5767    -  CDS            rop (fragment): Rop protein, which maintains plasmids at low copy number; rop
   5836..6339    -  misc_feature   CEN/ARS: S. cerevisiae CEN6 centromere fused to an autonomously replicating sequence
   6376..6480    +  promoter       AmpR promoter: bla
   6481..7341    +  CDS            AmpR: β-lactamase; bla; confers resistance to ampicillin, carbenicillin, and related antibiotics
>Addgene plasmid #226271 | pRS315-SEC22-L1374 | addgene full sequence | sequence record 450710 | Addgene NGS Result
TTGAGATCCTTTTTTTCTGCGCGTAATCTGCTGCTTGCAAACAAAAAAACCACCGCTACCAGCGGTGGTT
TGTTTGCCGGATCAAGAGCTACCAACTCTTTTTCCGAAGGTAACTGGCTTCAGCAGAGCGCAGATACCAA
ATACTGTTCTTCTAGTGTAGCCGTAGTTAGGCCACCACTTCAAGAACTCTGTAGCACCGCCTACATACCT
CGCTCTGCTAATCCTGTTACCAGTGGCTGCTGCCAGTGGCGATAAGTCGTGTCTTACCGGGTTGGACTCA
AGACGATAGTTACCGGATAAGGCGCAGCGGTCGGGCTGAACGGGGGGTTCGTGCACACAGCCCAGCTTGG
AGCGAACGACCTACACCGAACTGAGATACCTACAGCGTGAGCTATGAGAAAGCGCCACGCTTCCCGAAGG
GAGAAAGGCGGACAGGTATCCGGTAAGCGGCAGGGTCGGAACAGGAGAGCGCACGAGGGAGCTTCCAGGG
GGAAACGCCTGGTATCTTTATAGTCCTGTCGGGTTTCGCCACCTCTGACTTGAGCGTCGATTTTTGTGAT
GCTCGTCAGGGGGGCGGAGCCTATGGAAAAACGCCAGCAACGCGGCCTTTTTACGGTTCCTGGCCTTTTG
CTGGCCTTTTGCTCACATGTTCTTTCCTGCGTTATCCCCTGATTCTGTGGATAACCGTATTACCGCCTTT
GAGTGAGCTGATACCGCTCGCCGCAGCCGAACGACCGAGCGCAGCGAGTCAGTGAGCGAGGAAGCGGAAG
AGCGCCCAATACGCAAACCGCCTCTCCCCGCGCGTTGGCCGATTCATTAATGCAGCTGGCACGACAGGTT
TCCCGACTGGAAAGCGGGCAGTGAGCGCAACGCAATTAATGTGAGTTAGCTCACTCATTAGGCACCCCAG
GCTTTACACTTTATGCTTCCGGCTCGTATGTTGTGTGGAATTGTGAGCGGATAACAATTTCACACAGGAA
ACAGCTATGACCATGATTACGCCAAGCTCGAAATTAACCCTCACTAAAGGGAACAAAAGCTGGGTACCGG
GCCCCCCCAAAGACTCCCTAAAAAGTGCAGTGCGGCGGGTCACCCGCCAGCTTGCCTGAAAAATACGTAA
TTATGTCAAATAAATTGCCATATTATACTAATACTGAACTAGACTATGTTATACACTTGGACCAAATTGA
TCGGGATTTGTGATGTGGGATGATGGGGTGACGTCTATTTGAGGAAGATCCACCAGAAGAGAAAGACGAA
AAAGAAAGCGACAATGACAATAGGAGCATATTGACTGATCAAGAGATCGAAGTTGATCTTTTGCGCGGAC
TTTCTGTACCTTTTGGATGTTTCTTTCAAAGAAGAACTCATGTCACTCATTTTATCGAGAGAATCTCCCC
TGTAAAGTAGGTCTTCGATGTTCTTGGACATGATTTGCTTGACACCTACAAGCTCTTGGTTTAGTTGGTC
CAAATTGTCCTGAACTTTCTTATCACTGTATGACTTTTTTGTCATCTGTAGAAAGTTATCAAAGTTTACA
AACTGGTATGGTCTTACGGTAGGCTTGGGGTACTCATTAGCAAATGAGTGTTCAAATTCTTGCGCTATAT
CGTTAAGGTATGAGAATGCTAAGTTTCTTGGGTATCCAGATTCGCAAATGACGAAGTAGTACACCATGGA
TTTCTTCAAATAATGGATCTCAAAAGAGCCACTTTCCAAAGTGGCCTCCGTGGCAGACTGTGGTGTCAAT
CTGGAAACGACGATTTTCACCTTTTGCTTTTGTTCAAATAATGAGGGATCATTTTCGTTGTCCACAGACG
TACAAAGAGGCAGCCCATCTTCTCTGTAGATTAGTGTTGACTTTATCATCCCTACTTAATTGTGAGTGTG
TAACGGGGTGTCACTGTCAAGGTTTTTGTTGGTTTTGGGTAATAATAGGTTGTAGATATATTATATTACA
TGGGCTCTACTTGTTTATCTTCTATGGTAGAAAAAGACCGAAAAATGAAAACAAAAAGCGTTGAGGATTT
ATTGCTAAAAAAAAAATTCGTTTATGACGTCTCTGATTAGATAAATCAAGTGATAACTAGAGAAATTTAT
TTAATTATATATGCTAGTACAACACGTTTGGTTGAAAATTAGACCTCAAACCACGACAAACTTCTGTCTT
ATATCGAAGAAAGTTGGGAAACTCTCCCGCAGGTCCAGATTTGGTAAATGGTCTTGTAGGTTACTGATAT
TAAGAACGTAGTTAGAGTCGTCTTCTAATTGAGCAAATCCCAATTTCTTGCATTGTGGTAGTTCATTCCA
TGAAGTGAACTCTATACAACTCATATCATTTGACGCTTGTTTTTGGTGTTGGGTGGTGTCGCAAAGGGTA
TTGTTGATGAACAGTTCCTGCAGATTTGGTAGGTAAAATCCCTGGATTCGGATGGATGAACATTTTTCAA
TACGTATGATTTTGACAGTAAGCGATCTTAAAGAGTTGTTCTTCAAGCAAATCATTGGCCTCTTTAAATG
GTGTCTTTGTTTGAAGGTATCATCGCTAAATGAAGAAGTAAAGGGGATCCAGTCGATTATTTGAGTTTTT
TCTACCCCCTCAGGTATCAACTTGACTCACTAGTTCTAGAGCGGCCGCCACCGCGGTGGAGCTCCAATTC
GCCCTATAGTGAGTCGTATTACAATTCACTGGCCGTCGTTTTACAACGTCGTGACTGGGAAAACCCTGGC
GTTACCCAACTTAATCGCCTTGCAGCACATCCCCCTTTCGCCAGCTGGCGTAATAGCGAAGAGGCCCGCA
CCGATCGCCCTTCCCAACAGTTGCGCAGCCTGAATGGCGAATGG
[124 nt withheld, positions 2845-2968]
C
[91 nt withheld, positions 2970-3060]
A
[49 nt withheld, positions 3062-3110]
CCTTTGACGTTGGAGTCCACGTTCTTT
[37 nt withheld, positions 3138-3174]
ACCCTATCTCGGTCTATTCTTTTGATTTATAAGGGATTTTGCCGATTTCGGCCTATTGGTTAAAAAATGA
GCTGATTTAACAAAAATTTAACGCGAATTTTAACAAAATATTAACGCTTACAATTTCCTGATGCGGTATT
TTCTCCTTACGCATCTGTGCGGTATTTCACACCGCATATCGACCGGTCGAGGAGAACTTCTAGTATATCT
ACATACCTAATATTATTGCCTTATTAAAAATGGAATCCCAACAATTACATCAAAATCCACATTCTCTTCA
AAATCAATTGTCCTGTACTTCCTTGTTCATGTGTGTTCAAAAACGTTATATTTATAGGATAATTATACTC
TATTTCTCAACAAGTAATTGGTTGTTTGGCCGAGCGGTCTAAGGCGCCTGATTCAAGAAATATCTTGACC
GCAGTTAACTGTGGGAATACTCAGGTATCGTAAGATGCAAGAGTTCGAATCTCTTAGCAACCATTATTTT
TTTCCTCAACATAACGAGAACACACAGGGGCGCTATCGCACAGAATCAAATTCGATGACTGGAAATTTTT
TGTTAATTTCAGAGGTCGCCTGACGCATATACCTTTTTCAACTGAAAAATTGGGAGAAAAAGGAAAGGTG
AGAGCGCCGGAACCGGCTTTTCATATAGAATAGAGAAGCGTTCATGACTAAATGCTTGCATCACAATACT
TGAAGTTGACAATATTATTTAAGGACCTATTGTTTTTTCCAATAGGTGGTTAGCAATCGTCTTACTTTCT
AACTTTTCTTACCTTTTACATTTCAGCAATATATATATATATATTTCAAGGATATACCATTCTAATGTCT
GCCCCTAAGAAGATCGTCGTTTTGCCAGGTGACCACGTTGGTCAAGAAATCACAGCCGAAGCCATTAAGG
TTCTTAAAGCTATTTCTGATGTTCGTTCCAATGTCAAGTTCGATTTCGAAAATCATTTAATTGGTGGTGC
TGCTATCGATGCTACAGGTGTTCCACTTCCAGATGAGGCGCTGGAAGCCTCCAAGAAGGCTGATGCCGTT
TTGTTAGGTGCTGTGGGTGGTCCTAAATGGGGTACCGGTAGTGTTAGACCTGAACAAGGTTTACTAAAAA
TCCGTAAAGAACTTCAATTGTACGCCAACTTAAGACCATGTAACTTTGCATCCGACTCTCTTTTAGACTT
ATCTCCAATCAAGCCACAATTTGCTAAAGGTACTGACTTCGTTGTTGTCAGAGAATTAGTGGGAGGTATT
TACTTTGGTAAGAGAAAGGAAGACGATGGTGATGGTGTCGCTTGGGATAGTGAACAATACACCGTTCCAG
AAGTGCAAAGAATCACAAGAATGGCCGCTTTCATGGCCCTACAACATGAGCCACCATTGCCTATTTGGTC
CTTGGATAAAGCTAATGTTTTGGCCTCTTCAAGATTATGGAGAAAAACTGTGGAGGAAACCATCAAGAAC
GAATTCCCTACATTGAAGGTTCAACATCAATTGATTGATTCTGCCGCCATGATCCTAGTTAAGAACCCAA
CCCACCTAAATGGTATTATAATCACCAGCAACATGTTTGGTGATATCATCTCCGATGAAGCCTCCGTTAT
CCCAGGTTCCTTGGGTTTGTTGCCATCTGCGTCCTTGGCCTCTTTGCCAGACAAGAACACCGCATTTGGT
TTGTACGAACCATGCCACGGTTCTGCTCCAGATTTGCCAAAGAATAAGGTCAACCCTATCGCCACTATCT
TGTCTGCTGCAATGATGTTGAAATTGTCATTGAACTTGCCTGAAGAAGGTAAGGCCATTGAAGATGCAGT
TAAAAAGGTTTTGGATGCAGGTATCAGAACTGGTGATTTAGGTGGTTCCAACAGTACCACCGAAGTCGGT
GATGCTGTCGCCGAAGAAGTTAAGAAAATCCTTGCTTAAAAAGATTCTCTTTTTTTATGATATTTGTACA
TAAACTTTATAAATGAAATTCATAATAGAAACGACACGAAATTACAAAATGGAATATGTTCATAGGGTAG
ACGAAACTATATACGCAATCTACATACATTTATCAAGAAGGAGAAAAAGGAGGATGTAAAGGAATACAGG
TAAGCAAATTGATACTAATGGCTCAACGTGATAAGGAAAAAGAATTGCACTTTAACATTAATATTGACAA
GGAGGAGGGCACCACACAAAAAGTTAGGTGTAACAGAAAATCATGAAACTATGATTCCTAATTTATATAT
TGGAGGATTTTCTCTAAAAAAAAAAAAATACAACAAATAAAAAACACTCAATGACCTGACCATTTGATGG
AGTTTAAGTCAATACCTTCTTGAACCATTTCCCATAATGGTGAAAGTTCCCTCAAGAATTTTACTCTGTC
AGAAACGGCCTTAACGACGTAGTCGATATGGTGCACTCTCAGTACAATCTGCTCTGATGCCGCATAGTTA
AGCCAGCCCCGACACCCGCCAACACCCGCTGACGCGCCCTGACGGGCTTGTCTGCTCCCGGCATCCGCTT
ACAGACAAGCTGTGACCGTCTCCGGGAGCTGCATGTGTCAGAGGTTTTCACCGTCATCACCGAAACGCGC
GAGACGAAAGGGCCTCGTGATACGCCTATTTTTATAGGTTAATGTCATGATAATAATGGTTTCTTAGGAC
GGATCGCTTGCCTGTAACTTACACGCGCCTCGTATCTTTTAATGATGGAATAATTTGGGAATTTACTCTG
TGTTTATTTATTTTTATGTTTTGTATTTGGATTTTAGAAAGTAAATAAAGAAGGTAGAAGAGTTACGGAA
TGAAGAAAAAAAAATAAACAAAGGTTTAAAAAATTTCAACAAAAAGCGTACTTTACATATATATTTATTA
GACAAGAAAAGCAGATTAAATAGATATACATTCGATTAACGATAAGTAAAATGTAAAATCACAGGATTTT
CGTGTGTGGTCTTCTACACAGACAAGATGAAACAATTCGGCATTAATACCTGAGAGCAGGAAGAGCAAGA
TAAAAGGTAGTATTTGTTGGCGATCCCCCTAGAGTCTTTTACATCTTCGGAAAACAAAAACTATTTTTTC
TTTAATTTCTTTTTTTACTTTCTATTTTTAATTTATATATTTATATTAAAAAATTTAAATTATAATTATT
TTTATAGCACGTGATGAAAAGGACCCAGGTGGCACTTTTCGGGGAAATGTGCGCGGAACCCCTATTTGTT
TATTTTTCTAAATACATTCAAATATGTATCCGCTCATGAGACAATAACCCTGATAAATGCTTCAATAATA
TTGAAAAAGGAAGAGTATGAGTATTCAACATTTCCGTGTCGCCCTTATTCCCTTTTTTGCGGCATTTTGC
CTTCCTGTTTTTGCTCACCCAGAAACGCTGGTGAAAGTAAAAGATGCTGAAGATCAGTTGGGTGCACGAG
TGGGTTACATCGAACTGGATCTCAACAGCGGTAAGATCCTTGAGAGTTTTCGCCCCGAAGAACGTTTTCC
AATGATGAGCACTTTTAAAGTTCTGCTATGTGGCGCGGTATTATCCCGTATTGACGCCGGGCAAGAGCAA
CTCGGTCGCCGCATACACTATTCTCAGAATGACTTGGTTGAGTACTCACCAGTCACAGAAAAGCATCTTA
CGGATGGCATGACAGTAAGAGAATTATGCAGTGCTGCCATAACCATGAGTGATAACACTGCGGCCAACTT
ACTTCTGACAACGATCGGAGGACCGAAGGAGCTAACCGCTTTTTTGCACAACATGGGGGATCATGTAACT
CGCCTTGATCGTTGGGAACCGGAGCTGAATGAAGCCATACCAAACGACGAGCGTGACACCACGATGCCTG
TAGCAATGGCAACAACGTTGCGCAAACTATTAACTGGCGAACTACTTACTCTAGCTTCCCGGCAACAATT
AATAGACTGGATGGAGGCGGATAAAGTTGCAGGACCACTTCTGCGCTCGGCCCTTCCGGCTGGCTGGTTT
ATTGCTGATAAATCTGGAGCCGGTGAGCGTGGGTCTCGCGGTATCATTGCAGCACTGGGGCCAGATGGTA
AGCCCTCCCGTATCGTAGTTATCTACACGACGGGGAGTCAGGCAACTATGGATGAACGAAATAGACAGAT
CGCTGAGATAGGTGCCTCACTGATTAAGCATTGGTAACTGTCAGACCAAGTTTACTCATATATACTTTAG
ATTGATTTAAAACTTCATTTTTAATTTAAAAGGATCTAGGTGAAGATCCTTTTTGATAATCTCATGACCA
AAATCCCTTAACGTGAGTTTTCGTTCCACTGAGCGTCAGACCCCGTAGAAAAGATCAAAGGATCTTC
